Addgene plasmid #152896: pGBW-m4133432
Purpose: Mammalian expression plasmid for SARS-CoV-2 endoRNAse
Depositing lab: Ginkgo Bioworks & Benjie Chen. Depositing organization: Ginkgo Bioworks.
Backbone
  Vector backbone: pTwist_CMV_Hygro_6
  Backbone size w/o insert (bp): 6525
  Vector type: Mammalian Expression
  Selectable markers: Hygromycin
Growth in bacteria
  Bacterial resistance: Ampicillin, 100 μg/mL
  Growth temperature: 37°C
  Growth strain: DH5alpha
  Copy number: High Copy
Gene/Insert
  Gene/Insert name: SARS-CoV-2 endoRNAse
  Species: Severe acute respiratory syndrome coronavirus 2
  Insert size (bp): 1031
  Mutation: wt
  Entrez Gene: ORF1ab (a.k.a. GU280_gp01)
  Promoter: CMV
  Tag / fusion protein: Cleavable TEV;S-tag (C terminal on backbone)
  Cloning method: Unknown
Resource information
  A portion of this plasmid was derived from a plasmid made by: GinkgoBioworks
Depositor comments: NCBI reference sequence: YP_009725310.1
How to cite: pGBW-m4133432 was a gift from Ginkgo Bioworks & Benjie Chen (Addgene plasmid # 152896 ; http://n2t.net/addgene:152896 ; RRID:Addgene_152896)
