[The description below was written by a language model from this plasmid's Addgene catalogue record and pLannotate feature annotations shown in this document.]
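Description:
pGBW-m4133432 is a mammalian expression plasmid built on the pTwist_CMV_Hygro_6 backbone to express the wild-type SARS-CoV-2 endoRNAse, a mature cleavage product of the ORF1ab replicase polyprotein. It is maintained in E. coli as a high-copy plasmid through a ColE1/pUC-type origin and selected with ampicillin via a full-length β-lactamase gene. For selection in mammalian cells it carries a separate cassette in which the human ubiquitin C promoter drives hygromycin B phosphotransferase, followed by a synthetic polyadenylation signal.

The roughly 1 kb viral coding sequence sits downstream of the CMV immediate-early enhancer and promoter elements, which span the numbering origin of the circular map, and an SV40 polyadenylation signal is annotated downstream of the insert, on the opposite strand. The automated annotation matches the insert to the SARS-CoV-2 replicase polyprotein, but its accompanying text describes the 2'-O-methyltransferase. That text is a generic label attached to the polyprotein entry rather than a specific assignment, and the catalogue fields identify the insert as the endoRNAse. According to the record, the backbone supplies a C-terminal S-tag preceded by a TEV protease cleavage site, which would allow detection or affinity capture of the protein and later removal of the tag. These small elements are not individually annotated in the feature table. The expression unit is flanked by β-globin insulator elements, bacterial rrnG and T7 terminators, and an upstream synthetic poly(A) signal, an arrangement that presumably limits transcriptional read-through from neighbouring regions.

The plasmid is suited to transient or hygromycin-selected stable expression of this viral enzyme in mammalian cells. The record does not specify applications beyond expression.
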