Features (pLannotate 1.2.2; 19 found; start..end, strand, type, name):
      8..1042    +  CDS            rep (fragment): R1AB_SARS2 - Experimental evidence at protein level: Swiss-Prot protein existence level 1. [2'-O-methyltransferase]: Methyltransferase that mediates mRNA cap 2'-O-ribose methylation to the 5'-cap structure of viral mRNAs. N7-methyl guanosine cap is a prerequisite for binding of nsp16. Therefore plays an essential role in viral mRNAs cap methylation which is essential to evade immune system. From Severe acute respiratory syndrome coronavirus 2 (2019-nCoV) (SARS-CoV-2).
   1174..1295    -  polyA_signal   SV40 poly(A) signal: SV40 polyadenylation signal
   1318..1387    -  CDS            large T antigen (fragment): large T antigen from SV40 (simian virus 40)
   1410..1456    +  terminator     T7 terminator: transcription terminator for bacteriophage T7 RNA polymerase
   1486..1622    +  terminator     rrnG terminator: transcription terminator from the E. coli ribosomal RNA rrnG operon (Albrechtsen et al., 1991)
   1667..1738    +  misc_feature   3' β-globin insulator: insulator downstream of the human β-globin locus (Farrell et al., 2002)
   1964..2552    -  rep_origin     ori: high-copy-number ColE1/pMB1/pBR322/pUC origin of replication
   2724..2788    -  CDS            bla(M) (fragment): β-lactamase lacking the signal sequence; bla(M); allows cytosolic expression of β-lactamase
   3052..4261    +  promoter       UbC promoter: human ubiquitin C promoter
   4271..5292    +  CDS            HygR (fragment): hygromycin B phosphotransferase confers resistance to hygromycin
   5320..5368    +  polyA_signal   poly(A) signal: synthetic polyadenylation signal
   5634..6494    +  CDS            AmpR: β-lactamase; bla; confers resistance to ampicillin, carbenicillin, and related antibiotics
   6507..6643    +  terminator     rrnG terminator: transcription terminator from the E. coli ribosomal RNA rrnG operon (Albrechtsen et al., 1991)
   6788..6859    +  misc_feature   5' β-globin insulator: insulator upstream of the human β-globin locus (Farrell et al., 2002)
   6864..6910    -  terminator     T7 terminator: transcription terminator for bacteriophage T7 RNA polymerase
   6928..6976    -  polyA_signal   poly(A) signal: synthetic polyadenylation signal
   7057..7360    +  enhancer       CMV enhancer: human cytomegalovirus immediate early enhancer
   7433..7450    -  promoter       CMV promoter (fragment): human cytomegalovirus (CMV) immediate early promoter
   7513..7564    +  promoter       CMVd2 promoter: truncated human cytomegalovirus (CMV) immediate early promoter that yields moderately reduced expression relative to the full-length promoter
>Addgene plasmid #152896 | pGBW-m4133432 | depositor full sequence | sequence record 295908 | Full Sequence
CACCATGTTAGAAAATGTGGCTTTTAATGTTGTAAATAAGGGACACTTTGATGGACAACAGGGTGAAGTA
CCAGTTTCTATCATTAATAACACTGTTTACACAAAAGTTGATGGTGTTGATGTAGAATTGTTTGAAAATA
AAACAACATTACCTGTTAATGTAGCATTTGAGCTTTGGGCTAAGCGCAACATTAAACCAGTACCAGAGGT
GAAAATACTCAATAATTTGGGTGTGGACATTGCTGCTAATACTGTGATCTGGGACTACAAAAGAGATGCT
CCAGCACATATATCTACTATTGGTGTTTGTTCTATGACTGACATAGCCAAGAAACCAACTGAAACGATTT
GTGCACCACTCACTGTCTTTTTTGATGGTAGAGTTGATGGTCAAGTAGACTTATTTAGAAATGCCCGTAA
TGGTGTTCTTATTACAGAAGGTAGTGTTAAAGGTTTACAACCATCTGTAGGTCCCAAACAAGCTAGTCTT
AATGGAGTCACATTAATTGGAGAAGCCGTAAAAACACAGTTCAATTATTATAAGAAAGTTGATGGTGTTG
TCCAACAATTACCTGAAACTTACTTTACTCAGAGTAGAAATTTACAAGAATTTAAACCCAGGAGTCAAAT
GGAAATTGATTTCTTAGAATTAGCTATGGATGAATTCATTGAACGGTATAAATTAGAAGGCTATGCCTTC
GAACATATCGTTTATGGAGATTTTAGTCATAGTCAGTTAGGTGGTTTACATCTACTGATTGGACTAGCTA
AACGTTTTAAGGAATCACCTTTTGAATTAGAAGATTTTATTCCTATGGACAGTACAGTTAAAAACTATTT
CATAACAGATGCGCAAACAGGTTCATCTAAGTGTGTGTGTTCTGTTATTGATTTATTACTTGATGATTTT
GTTGAAATAATAAAATCCCAAGATTTATCTGTAGTTTCTAAGGTTGTCAAAGTGACTATTGACTATACAG
AAATTTCATTTATGCTTTGGTGTAAAGATGGCCATGTAGAAACATTTTACCCAAAATTAGAAAACCTTTA
CTTTCAGTCGAAAGAAACCGCGGCAGCTAAGTTCGAGAGGCAGCACATGGACAGTTAAGGATCCGCAGGC
CTCTGCTAGCTTGACTGACTGAGATACAGCGTACCTTCAGCTCACAGACATGATAAGATACATTGATGAG
TTTGGACAAACCACAACTAGAATGCAGTGAAAAAAATGCTTTATTTGTGAAATTTGTGATGCTATTGCTT
TATTTGTAACCATTATAAGCTGCAATAAACAAGTTAACAACAACAATTGCATTCATTTTATGTTTCAGGT
TCAGGGGGAGGTGTGGGAGGTTTTTTAAAGCAAGTAAAACCTCTACAAATGTGGTATTGGCCCATCTCTA
TCGGTATCGTAGCATAACCCCTTGGGGCCTCTAAACGGGTCTTGAGGGGTTTTTTGTGCCCCTCGGGCCG
GATTGCTATCTACCGGCATTGGCGCAGAAAAAAATGCCTGATGCGACGCTGCGCGTCTTATACTCCCACA
TATGCCAGATTCAGCAACGGATACGGCTTCCCCAACTTGCCCACTTCCATACGTGTCCTCCTTACCAGAA
ATTTATCCTTAAGGTCGTCAGCTATCCTGCAGGCGATCTCTCGATTTCGATCAAGACATTCCTTTAATGG
TCTTTTCTGGACACCACTAGGGGTCAGAAGTAGTTCATCAAACTTTCTTCCCTCCCTAATCTCATTGGTT
ACCTTGGGCTATCGAAACTTAATTAACCAGTCAAGTCAGCTACTTGGCGAGATCGACTTGTCTGGGTTTC
GACTACGCTCAGAATTGCGTCAGTCAAGTTCGATCTGGTCCTTGCTATTGCACCCGTTCTCCGATTACGA
GTTTCATTTAAATCATGTGAGCAAAAGGCCAGCAAAAGGCCAGGAACCGTAAAAAGGCCGCGTTGCTGGC
GTTTTTCCATAGGCTCCGCCCCCCTGACGAGCATCACAAAAATCGACGCTCAAGTCAGAGGTGGCGAAAC
CCGACAGGACTATAAAGATACCAGGCGTTTCCCCCTGGAAGCTCCCTCGTGCGCTCTCCTGTTCCGACCC
TGCCGCTTACCGGATACCTGTCCGCCTTTCTCCCTTCGGGAAGCGTGGCGCTTTCTCATAGCTCACGCTG
TAGGTATCTCAGTTCGGTGTAGGTCGTTCGCTCCAAGCTGGGCTGTGTGCACGAACCCCCCGTTCAGCCC
GACCGCTGCGCCTTATCCGGTAACTATCGTCTTGAGTCCAACCCGGTAAGACACGACTTATCGCCACTGG
CAGCAGCCACTGGTAACAGGATTAGCAGAGCGAGGTATGTAGGCGGTGCTACAGAGTTCTTGAAGTGGTG
GCCTAACTACGGCTACACTAGAAGAACAGTATTTGGTATCTGCGCTCTGCTGAAGCCAGTTACCTTCGGA
AAAAGAGTTGGTAGCTCTTGATCCGGCAAACAAACCACCGCTGGTAGCGGTGGTTTTTTTGTTTGCAAGC
AGCAGATTACGCGCAGAAAAAAAGGATCTCAAGAAGATCCTTTGATCTTTTCTACGGGGTCTGACGCTCA
GTGGAACGAAAACTCACGTTAAGGGATTTTGGTCATGAGATTATCAAAAAGGATCTTCACCTAGATCCTT
TTAAATTAAAAATGAAGTTTTAAATCAATCTAAAGTATATATGAGTAAACTTGGTCTGACAGTTACCAAT
GCTTAATCAGTGAGGCACCTATCTCAGCGATCTGTCTATTTCGTTCATCCATAGTTGCATTTAAATTTCC
GAACTCTCCAAGGCCCTCGTCGGAAAATCTTCAAACCTTTCGTCCGATCCATCTTGCAGGCTACCTCTCG
AACGAACTATCGCAAGTCTCTTGGCCGGCCTTGCGCCTTGGCTATTGCTTGGCAGCGCCTATCGCCAGGT
ATTACTCCAATCCCGAATATCCGAGATCGGGATCACCCGAGAGAAGTTCAACCTACATCCTCAATCCCGA
TCTATCCGAGATCCGAGGAATATCGAAATCGGGGCGCGCCTGGCCTCCGCGCCGGGTTTTGGCGCCTCCC
GCGGGCGCCCCCCTCGTCACGGCGAGCGCTGCCACGTCAGACGAAGGGCGCAGGAGCGTCCTGATCCTTC
CGCCCGGACGCTCAGGACAGCGGCCCGCTGCTCATAAGACTCGGCCTTAGAACCCCAGTATCAGCAGAAG
GACATTTTAGGACGGGACTTGGGTGACTCTAGGGCACTGGTTTTCTTTCCAGAGAGCGGAACAGGCGAGG
AAAAGTAGTCCCTTCTCGGCGATTCTGCGGAGGGATCTCCGTGGGGCGGTGAACGCCGATGATTATATAA
GGACGCGCCGGGTGTGGCACAGCTAGTTCCGTCGCAGCCGGGATTTGGGTCGCGGTTCTTGTTTGTGGAT
CGCTGTGATCGTCACTTGGTGAGTAGCGGGCTGCTGGGCTGGCCGGGGCTTTCGTGGCCGCCGGGCCGCT
CGGTGGGACGGAAGCGTGTGGAGAGACCGCCAAGGGCTGTAGTCTGGGTCCGCGAGCAAGGTTGCCCTGA
ACTGGGGGTTGGGGGGAGCGCAGCAAAATGGCGGCTGTTCCCGAGTCTTGAATGGAAGACGCTTGTGAGG
CGGGCTGTGAGGTCGTTGAAACAAGGTGGGGGGCATGGTGGGCGGCAAGAACCCAAGGTCTTGAGCCCTT
CGCTAATGCGGGAAAGCTCTTATTCGGGTGAGATGGGCTGGGCACCATCTGGGGACCCTGACGTGAAGTT
TGTCACTGACTGGAGAACTCGGTTTGTCGTCTGTTGCGGGGGCGGCAGTTATGGCGGTGCCGTTGGGCAG
TGCACCCGTACCTTTGGGAGCGCGCGCCCTCGTCGTGTCGTGACGTCACCCGTTCTGTTGGCTTATAATG
CAGGGTGGGGCCACCTGCCGGTAGGTGTGCGGTAGGCTTTTCTCCGTCGCAGGACGCAGGGTTCGGGCCT
AGGGTAGGCTCTCCTGAATCGACAGGCGCCGGACCTCTGGTGAGGGGAGGGATAAGTGAGGCGTCAGTTT
CTTTGGTCGGTTTTATGTACCTATCTTCTTAAGTAGCTGAAGCTCCGGTTTTGAACTATGCGCTCGGGGT
TGGCGAGTGTGTTTTGTGAAGTTTTTTAGGCACCTTTTGAAATGTAATCATTTGGGTCAATATGTAATTT
TCAGTGTTAGACTTGTAAATTGTCCGCTAAATTCTGGCCGTTTTTGGCTTTTTTGTTAGACAACATGGGT
AAAAAGCCTGAACTCACCGCGACGTCTGTCGAGAAGTTTCTGATCGAAAAGTTCGACAGCGTCTCCGACC
TGATGCAGCTCTCGGAGGGCGAAGAATCTCGTGCTTTCAGCTTCGATGTAGGAGGGCGTGGATATGTCCT
GCGGGTAAATAGCTGCGCCGATGGTTTCTACAAAGATCGTTATGTTTATCGGCACTTTGCATCCGCCGCG
CTCCCGATTCCGGAAGTGCTTGACATTGGGGAGTTCAGCGAGAGCCTGACCTATTGCATCTCCCGCCGTG
CACAGGGTGTCACGTTGCAAGACCTGCCTGAAACCGAACTGCCCGCTGTTCTGCAGCCGGTCGCGGAGGC
AATGGATGCCATCGCTGCCGCCGATCTTAGCCAGACGAGCGGGTTCGGCCCATTCGGACCGCAAGGAATC
GGTCAATACACTACATGGCGTGATTTCATATGCGCGATTGCTGATCCCCATGTGTATCACTGGCAAACTG
TGATGGACGACACCGTCAGTGCGTCCGTCGCGCAGGCTCTCGATGAGCTGATGCTTTGGGCCGAGGACTG
CCCCGAAGTCCGGCACCTCGTGCACGCGGATTTCGGCTCCAACAATGTCCTGACGGACAATGGCCGCATA
ACAGCGGTCATTGACTGGAGCGAGGCGATGTTCGGGGATTCCCAATACGAGGTCGCCAACATCTTCTTCT
GGAGGCCGTGGTTGGCTTGTATGGAGCAGCAGACGCGCTACTTCGAGCGGAGGCATCCGGAGCTTGCAGG
ATCGCCCCGGCTCCGGGCGTATATGCTCCGCATTGGTCTTGACCAACTCTATCAGAGCTTGGTTGACGGC
AATTTCGATGATGCAGCTTGGGCGCAGGGTCGATGCGACGCAATCGTCCGATCCGGAGCCGGGACTGTCG
GGCGTACACAAATCGCCCGCAGAAGCGCCGCCGTCTGGACCGATGGCTGTGTAGAAGTACTCGCCGATAG
TGGAAACCGACGCCCCAGCACTCGTCCGAGGGCAAAGGAATAAGCTAGTATGTAAGCCTAGTCTTAGATA
ATAAAATCGCTATCCATCGAAGATGGATGTGTGTTGGTTTTTTGTGTGTGTAACGCTAGGCGCGCCTGGT
GTACCGAGAACGATCCTCTCAGTGCGAGTCTCGACGATCCATATCGTTGCTTGGCAGTCAGCCAGTCGGA
ATCCAGCTTGGGACCCAGGAAGTCCAATCGTCAGATATTGTACTCAAGCCTGGTCACGGCAGCGTACCGA
TCTGTTTAAACCTAGATATTGATAGTCTGATCGGTCAACGTATAATCGAGTCCTAGCTTTTGCAAACATC
TATCAAGAGACAGGATCAGCAGGAGGCTTTCGCATGAGTATTCAACATTTCCGTGTCGCCCTTATTCCCT
TTTTTGCGGCATTTTGCCTTCCTGTTTTTGCTCACCCAGAAACGCTGGTGAAAGTAAAAGATGCTGAAGA
TCAGTTGGGTGCGCGAGTGGGTTACATCGAACTGGATCTCAACAGCGGTAAGATCCTTGAGAGTTTTCGC
CCCGAAGAACGCTTTCCAATGATGAGCACTTTTAAAGTTCTGCTATGTGGCGCGGTATTATCCCGTATTG
ACGCCGGGCAAGAGCAACTCGGTCGCCGCATACACTATTCTCAGAATGACTTGGTTGAGTATTCACCAGT
CACAGAAAAGCATCTTACGGATGGCATGACAGTAAGAGAATTATGCAGTGCTGCCATAACCATGAGTGAT
AACACTGCGGCCAACTTACTTCTGACAACGATTGGAGGACCGAAGGAGCTAACCGCTTTTTTGCACAACA
TGGGGGATCATGTAACTCGCCTTGATCGTTGGGAACCGGAGCTGAATGAAGCCATACCAAACGACGAGCG
TGACACCACGATGCCTGTAGCAATGGCAACAACCTTGCGTAAACTATTAACTGGCGAACTACTTACTCTA
GCTTCCCGGCAACAGTTGATAGACTGGATGGAGGCGGATAAAGTTGCAGGACCACTTCTGCGCTCGGCCC
TTCCGGCTGGCTGGTTTATTGCTGATAAATCTGGAGCCGGTGAGCGTGGGTCTCGCGGTATCATTGCAGC
ACTGGGGCCAGATGGTAAGCCCTCCCGTATCGTAGTTATCTACACGACGGGGAGTCAGGCAACTATGGAT
GAACGAAATAGACAGATCGCTGAGATAGGTGCCTCACTGATTAAGCATTGGTAACCGATTCTAGGTGCAT
TGGCGCAGAAAAAAATGCCTGATGCGACGCTGCGCGTCTTATACTCCCACATATGCCAGATTCAGCAACG
GATACGGCTTCCCCAACTTGCCCACTTCCATACGTGTCCTCCTTACCAGAAATTTATCCTTAAGATCGTT
TAAACTCGACTCTGGCTCTATCGAATCTCCGTCGTTTCGAGCTTACGCGAACAGCCGTGGCGCTCATTTG
CTCGTCGGGCATCGAATCTCGTCAGCTATCGTCAGCTTACCTTTTTGGCAGCGATCGCGGCTCCCGACAT
CTTGGACCATTAGCTCCACAGGTATCTTCTTCCCTCTAGTGGTCATAACAGCAGCTTCAGCTACCTCTCA
ATTCAAAAAACCCCTCAAGACCCGTTTAGAGGCCCCAAGGGGTTATGCTATCAATCGTTGCGTTACACAC
ACAAAAAACCAACACACATCCATCTTCGATGGATAGCGATTTTATTATCTAACTGCTGATCGAGTGTAGC
CAGATCTAGTAATCAATTACGGGGTCATTAGTTCATAGCCCATATATGGAGTTCCGCGTTACATAACTTA
CGGTAAATGGCCCGCCTGGCTGACCGCCCAACGACCCCCGCCCATTGACGTCAATAATGACGTATGTTCC
CATAGTAACGCCAATAGGGACTTTCCATTGACGTCAATGGGTGGAGTATTTACGGTAAACTGCCCACTTG
GCAGTACATCAAGTGTATCATATGCCAAGTACGCCCCCTATTGACGTCAATGACGGTAAATGGCCCGCCT
GGCATTATGCCCAGTACATGACCTTATGGGACTTTCCTACTTGGCAGTACATCTACGTATTAGTCATCGC
TATTACCATGCTGATGCGGTTTTGGCAGTACATCAATGGGCGTGGATAGCGGTTTGACTCACGGGGATTT
CCAAGTCTCCACCCCATTGACGTCAATGGGAGTTTGTTTTGGCACCAAAATCAACGGGACTTTCCAAAAT
GTCGTAACAACTCCGCCCCATTGACGCAAATGGGCGGTAGGCGTGTACGGTGGGAGGTCTATATAAGCAG
AGCTGGTTTAGTGAACCGTCAGATCAGATCTTTGTCGATCCTACCATCCACTCGACACACCCGCCAGCGG
CCGC
